Addgene plasmid #215450: pENTR2b-ITGB1(WT)
Purpose: Gateway entry vector with integrin beta1 wild-type (WT)
Depositing lab: Johanna Ivaska. Depositing organization: Turku Bioscience Centre. Publication: Dynamic regulation of integrin beta1 phosphorylation supports invasion of breast cancer cells. Conway JRW, Joshi O, Kaivola J, Follain G, Gounis M, Kuhl D, Ivaska J. Nat Cell Biol. 2025 May 26. doi: 10.1038/s41556-025-01663-4. PubMed 40419795.
Backbone
  Vector backbone: pENTR2b
  Backbone manufacturer: Thermo Fisher Scientific Inc.
  Total vector size (bp): 4686
  Vector type: Gateway entry vector
Growth in bacteria
  Bacterial resistance: Kanamycin, 50 μg/mL
  Growth temperature: 37°C
  Growth strain: DH5alpha
  Copy number: High Copy
Gene/Insert
  Gene/Insert name: ITGB1
  Species: H. sapiens (human)
  Insert size (bp): 2394
  Mutation: Silent mutations added to disrupt shRNA binding aagainst endogenous ITGB1 between 2940-2960 bp (target seq: GCCTTGCATTACTGCTGATAT)
  GenBank ID: NM_002211.4
  Entrez Gene: ITGB1 (a.k.a. CD29, FNRB, GPIIA, MDF2, MSK12, VLA-BETA, VLAB)
  Promoter: none
  Cloning method: Restriction Enzyme; 5′ cloning site KpnI (not destroyed); 3′ cloning site XhoI (not destroyed)
  Sequencing primers: 5′ attL1_F; 3′ attL2_R
Terms and licenses: Academic/Nonprofit Terms; Industry Terms
How to cite: pENTR2b-ITGB1(WT) was a gift from Johanna Ivaska (Addgene plasmid # 215450 ; http://n2t.net/addgene:215450 ; RRID:Addgene_215450)
