[The description below was written by a language model from this plasmid's Addgene catalogue record and pLannotate feature annotations shown in this document.]
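Description:
pENTR2b-ITGB1(WT) is a Gateway entry clone built on the commercial pENTR2b backbone, about 4.7 kb in total, carrying the wild-type human integrin beta1 (ITGB1, also known as CD29) coding sequence. It is a bacterial shuttle and cloning plasmid rather than an expression vector. It replicates in E. coli from a high-copy ColE1/pUC-type origin and is selected with kanamycin through an aminoglycoside phosphotransferase (KanR) gene. The automated annotation also flags a very short fragment resembling the RSF origin, which is probably only a partial sequence match and not a functional second replicon.

The roughly 2.4 kb ITGB1 open reading frame was inserted between KpnI and XhoI sites, both retained, and sits between attL1 and attL2 recombination sites. No promoter drives the insert. The rrnB T1 and T2 transcription terminators lie upstream of attL1, where they limit read-through transcription from the backbone into the insert during propagation in bacteria. In an LR Clonase reaction, the attL sites recombine with attR sites in a destination vector, moving the ITGB1 cassette in a defined orientation into whatever expression context that vector provides.

Although the encoded protein is wild type, the record notes silent mutations that disrupt the target site of an shRNA directed against endogenous ITGB1. This makes the cDNA knockdown-resistant, so it suits rescue or re-expression experiments in cells depleted of native integrin beta1. The associated publication concerns regulation of integrin beta1 phosphorylation in breast cancer cell invasion, so this clone may serve as the wild-type reference there, though the record does not state that role.
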