Features (pLannotate 1.2.2; 8 found; start..end, strand, type, name):
      1..46      +  rep_origin     RSF ori (fragment): Plasmids containing the RSF 1030 origin of replication can be propagated in E. coli cells that contain additional plasmids with compatible origins.
    106..149     -  terminator     rrnB T1 terminator: Escherichia coli rrnB; transcription terminator T1 from the E. coli rrnB gene
    281..308     +  terminator     rrnB T2 terminator: transcription terminator T2 from the E. coli rrnB gene
    358..457     +  protein_bind   attL1: mutant version of attL; recombination site for the Gateway® LR reaction LR Clonase™
    501..2894    +  CDS            ITGB1: ITB1_HUMAN - Also known as FNRB, MDF2, MSK12. Experimental evidence at protein level: Swiss-Prot protein existence level 1. (Microbial infection) In case of HIV-1 infection, integrin ITGA5:ITGB1 binding to extracellular viral Tat protein seems to enhance angiogenesis in Kaposi's sarcoma lesions. From Homo sapiens (Human).
   2915..3014    -  protein_bind   attL2: mutant version of attL; recombination site for the Gateway® LR reaction LR Clonase™
   3137..3946    +  CDS            KanR: aminoglycoside phosphotransferase; aph(3')-Ia; confers resistance to kanamycin in bacteria or G418 (Geneticin®) in eukaryotes
   4036..4624    +  rep_origin     ori: high-copy-number ColE1/pMB1/pBR322/pUC origin of replication
>Addgene plasmid #215450 | pENTR2b-ITGB1(WT) | addgene full sequence | sequence record 445880 | Addgene NGS Result
CTTTCCTGCGTTATCCCCTGATTCTGTGGATAACCGTATTACCGCTAGCATGGATCTCGGGGACGTCTAA
CTACTAAGCGAGAGTAGGGAACTGCCAGGCATCAAATAAAACGAAAGGCTCAGTCGGAAGACTGGGCCTT
TCGTTTTATCTGTTGTTTGTCGGTGAACGCTCTCCTGAGTAGGACAAATCCGCCGGGAGCGGATTTGAAC
GTTGTGAAGCAACGGCCCGGAGGGTGGCGGGCAGGACGCCCGCCATAAACTGCCAGGCATCAAACTAAGC
AGAAGGCCATCCTGACGGATGGCCTTTTTGCGTTTCTACAAACTCTTCCTGTTAGTTAGTTACTTAAGCT
CGGGCCCCAAATAATGATTTTATTTTGACTGATAGTGACCTGTTCGTTGCAACAAATTGATAAGCAATGC
TTTTTTATAATGCCAACTTTGTACAAAAAAGCAGGCTGGCGCCGGAACCAATTCAGTCGACTGGATCCGG
TACCACCGCCATGAATTTACAACCAATTTTCTGGATTGGACTGATCAGTTCAGTTTGCTGTGTGTTTGCT
CAAACAGATGAAAATAGATGTTTAAAAGCAAATGCCAAATCATGTGGAGAATGTATACAAGCAGGGCCAA
ATTGTGGGTGGTGCACAAATTCAACATTTTTACAGGAAGGAATGCCTACTTCTGCACGATGTGATGATTT
AGAAGCCTTAAAAAAGAAGGGTTGCCCTCCAGATGACATAGAAAATCCCAGAGGCTCCAAAGATATAAAG
AAAAATAAAAATGTAACCAACCGTAGCAAAGGAACAGCAGAGAAGCTCAAGCCAGAGGATATTACTCAGA
TCCAACCACAGCAGTTGGTTTTGCGATTAAGATCAGGGGAGCCACAGACATTTACATTAAAATTCAAGAG
AGCTGAAGACTATCCCATTGACCTCTACTACCTTATGGACCTGTCTTACTCAATGAAAGACGATTTGGAG
AATGTAAAAAGTCTTGGAACAGATCTGATGAATGAAATGAGGAGGATTACTTCGGACTTCAGAATTGGAT
TTGGCTCATTTGTGGAAAAGACTGTGATGCCTTACATTAGCACAACACCAGCTAAGCTCAGGAACCCTTG
CACAAGTGAACAGAACTGCACCAGCCCATTTAGCTACAAAAATGTGCTCAGTCTTACTAATAAAGGAGAA
GTATTTAATGAACTTGTTGGAAAACAGCGCATATCTGGAAATTTGGATTCTCCAGAAGGTGGTTTCGATG
CCATCATGCAAGTTGCAGTTTGTGGATCACTGATTGGCTGGAGGAATGTTACACGGCTGCTGGTGTTTTC
CACAGATGCCGGGTTTCACTTTGCTGGAGATGGGAAACTTGGTGGCATTGTTTTACCAAATGATGGACAA
TGTCACCTGGAAAATAATATGTACACAATGAGCCATTATTATGATTATCCTTCTATTGCTCACCTTGTCC
AGAAACTGAGTGAAAATAATATTCAGACAATTTTTGCAGTTACTGAAGAATTTCAGCCTGTTTACAAGGA
GCTGAAAAACTTGATCCCTAAGTCAGCAGTAGGAACATTATCTGCAAATTCTAGCAATGTAATTCAGTTG
ATCATTGATGCATACAATTCCCTTTCCTCAGAAGTCATTTTGGAAAACGGCAAATTGTCAGAAGGAGTAA
CAATAAGTTACAAATCTTACTGCAAGAACGGGGTGAATGGAACAGGGGAAAATGGAAGAAAATGTTCCAA
TATTTCCATTGGAGATGAGGTTCAATTTGAAATTAGCATAACTTCAAATAAGTGTCCAAAAAAGGATTCT
GACAGCTTTAAAATTAGGCCTCTGGGCTTTACGGAGGAAGTAGAGGTTATTCTTCAGTACATCTGTGAAT
GTGAATGCCAAAGCGAAGGCATCCCTGAAAGTCCCAAGTGTCATGAAGGAAATGGGACATTTGAGTGTGG
CGCGTGCAGGTGCAATGAAGGGCGTGTTGGTAGACATTGTGAATGCAGCACAGATGAAGTTAACAGTGAA
GACATGGATGCTTACTGCAGGAAAGAAAACAGTTCAGAAATCTGCAGTAACAATGGAGAGTGCGTCTGCG
GACAGTGTGTTTGTAGGAAGAGGGATAATACAAATGAAATTTATTCTGGCAAATTCTGCGAGTGTGATAA
TTTCAACTGTGATAGATCCAATGGCTTAATTTGTGGAGGAAATGGTGTTTGCAAGTGTCGTGTGTGTGAG
TGCAACCCCAACTACACTGGCAGTGCATGTGACTGTTCTTTGGATACTAGTACTTGTGAAGCCAGCAACG
GACAGATCTGCAATGGCCGGGGCATCTGCGAGTGTGGTGTCTGTAAGTGTACAGATCCGAAGTTTCAAGG
GCAAACGTGTGAGATGTGTCAGACCTGCCTTGGTGTCTGTGCTGAGCATAAAGAATGTGTTCAGTGCAGA
GCCTTCAATAAAGGAGAAAAGAAAGACACATGCACACAGGAATGTTCCTATTTTAACATTACCAAGGTAG
AAAGTCGGGACAAATTACCCCAGCCGGTCCAACCTGATCCTGTGTCCCATTGTAAGGAGAAGGATGTTGA
CGACTGTTGGTTCTATTTTACGTATTCAGTGAATGGGAACAACGAGGTCATGGTTCATGTTGTGGAGAAT
CCAGAGTGTCCCACTGGTCCAGACATCATTCCAATTGTAGCTGGTGTGGTTGCTGGAATTGTTCTTATTG
GCCTTGCGTTACTCCTCATTTGGAAGCTTTTAATGATAATTCATGACAGAAGGGAGTTTGCTAAATTTGA
AAAGGAGAAAATGAATGCCAAATGGGACACGGGTGAAAATCCTATTTATAAGAGTGCCGTAACAACTGTG
GTCAATCCGAAGTATGAGGGAAAATAGTGACTCGAGATATCTAGACCCAGCTTTCTTGTACAAAGTTGGC
ATTATAAGAAAGCATTGCTTATCAATTTGTTGCAACGAACAGGTCACTATCAGTCAAAATAAAATCATTA
TTTGCCATCCAGCTGCAGCTCTGGCCCGTGTCTCAAAATCTCTGATGTTACATTGCACAAGATAAAAATA
TATCATCATGAACAATAAAACTGTCTGCTTACATAAACAGTAATACAAGGGGTGTTATGAGCCATATTCA
ACGGGAAACGTCGAGGCCGCGATTAAATTCCAACATGGATGCTGATTTATATGGGTATAAATGGGCTCGC
GATAATGTCGGGCAATCAGGTGCGACAATCTATCGCTTGTATGGGAAGCCCGATGCGCCAGAGTTGTTTC
TGAAACATGGCAAAGGTAGCGTTGCCAATGATGTTACAGATGAGATGGTCAGACTAAACTGGCTGACGGA
ATTTATGCCTCTTCCGACCATCAAGCATTTTATCCGTACTCCTGATGATGCATGGTTACTCACCACTGCG
ATCCCCGGAAAAACAGCATTCCAGGTATTAGAAGAATATCCTGATTCAGGTGAAAATATTGTTGATGCGC
TGGCAGTGTTCCTGCGCCGGTTGCATTCGATTCCTGTTTGTAATTGTCCTTTTAACAGCGATCGCGTATT
TCGTCTCGCTCAGGCGCAATCACGAATGAATAACGGTTTGGTTGATGCGAGTGATTTTGATGACGAGCGT
AATGGCTGGCCTGTTGAACAAGTCTGGAAAGAAATGCATAAACTTTTGCCATTCTCACCGGATTCAGTCG
TCACTCATGGTGATTTCTCACTTGATAACCTTATTTTTGACGAGGGGAAATTAATAGGTTGTATTGATGT
TGGACGAGTCGGAATCGCAGACCGATACCAGGATCTTGCCATCCTATGGAACTGCCTCGGTGAGTTTTCT
CCTTCATTACAGAAACGGCTTTTTCAAAAATATGGTATTGATAATCCTGATATGAATAAATTGCAGTTTC
ATTTGATGCTCGATGAGTTTTTCTAATCAGAATTGGTTAATTGGTTGTAACATTATTCAGATTGGGCCCC
GTTCCACTGAGCGTCAGACCCCGTAGAAAAGATCAAAGGATCTTCTTGAGATCCTTTTTTTCTGCGCGTA
ATCTGCTGCTTGCAAACAAAAAAACCACCGCTACCAGCGGTGGTTTGTTTGCCGGATCAAGAGCTACCAA
CTCTTTTTCCGAAGGTAACTGGCTTCAGCAGAGCGCAGATACCAAATACTGTTCTTCTAGTGTAGCCGTA
GTTAGGCCACCACTTCAAGAACTCTGTAGCACCGCCTACATACCTCGCTCTGCTAATCCTGTTACCAGTG
GCTGCTGCCAGTGGCGATAAGTCGTGTCTTACCGGGTTGGACTCAAGACGATAGTTACCGGATAAGGCGC
AGCGGTCGGGCTGAACGGGGGGTTCGTGCACACAGCCCAGCTTGGAGCGAACGACCTACACCGAACTGAG
ATACCTACAGCGTGAGCTATGAGAAAGCGCCACGCTTCCCGAAGGGAGAAAGGCGGACAGGTATCCGGTA
AGCGGCAGGGTCGGAACAGGAGAGCGCACGAGGGAGCTTCCAGGGGGAAACGCCTGGTATCTTTATAGTC
CTGTCGGGTTTCGCCACCTCTGACTTGAGCGTCGATTTTTGTGATGCTCGTCAGGGGGGCGGAGCCTATG
GAAAAACGCCAGCAACGCGGCCTTTTTACGGTTCCTGGCCTTTTGCTGGCCTTTTGCTCACATGTT
